Addgene plasmid #8978: pcDNA3-HA-ERK2 L198A L232A
Depositing lab: John Blenis. Publication: Spatially separate docking sites on ERK2 regulate distinct signaling events in vivo. Dimitri CA, Dowdle W, MacKeigan JP, Blenis J, Murphy LO. Curr Biol. 2005 Jul 26. 15(14):1319-24. 10.1016/j.cub.2005.06.037 PubMed 16051177.
Backbone
  Vector backbone: pcDNA3.1
  Backbone size w/o insert (bp): 5400
  Vector type: Mammalian Expression
  Selectable markers: Neomycin (select with G418)
Growth in bacteria
  Bacterial resistance: Ampicillin, 100 μg/mL
  Growth temperature: 37°C
  Growth strain: DH5alpha
  Copy number: High Copy
Gene/Insert
  Gene/Insert name: ERK2
  Species: R. norvegicus (rat)
  Insert size (bp): 1200
  Mutation: L198A, L232A
  Entrez Gene: Mapk1 (a.k.a. ERK-2, ERT1, Erk2, p42-MAPK)
  Tag / fusion protein: HA (N terminal on insert)
  Cloning method: Restriction Enzyme; 5′ cloning site KpnI (not destroyed); 3′ cloning site BamHI (not destroyed)
  Sequencing primers: 5′ T7
Terms and licenses: Academic/Nonprofit Terms; Industry Terms: Not Available to Industry
Depositor comments: DEF-domain docking mutant.
How to cite: pcDNA3-HA-ERK2 L198A L232A was a gift from John Blenis (Addgene plasmid # 8978 ; http://n2t.net/addgene:8978 ; RRID:Addgene_8978)
