[The description below was written by a language model from this plasmid's Addgene catalogue record.]
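Description:
pcDNA3-HA-ERK2 L198A L232A is a mammalian expression plasmid built on a pcDNA3.1 backbone (about 5.4 kb without insert; the plasmid name says pcDNA3, the backbone field pcDNA3.1). It is maintained in E. coli as a high-copy plasmid under ampicillin selection, and it carries a neomycin resistance marker so that transfected mammalian cells can be selected with G418. The record does not explicitly list the promoter or other backbone elements. Vectors of the pcDNA3 family normally drive the insert from the CMV immediate-early promoter, and the use of a T7 primer for 5′ sequencing is consistent with the T7 promoter site that sits upstream of the cloning region in these backbones.

The insert is an approximately 1.2 kb rat ERK2 (Mapk1, p42 MAPK) coding sequence cloned between KpnI and BamHI sites, both of which were retained. An HA epitope tag is fused to the N terminus, which allows the exogenous kinase to be detected or immunoprecipitated separately from endogenous ERK. The protein carries two alanine substitutions, L198A and L232A, and the depositor describes it as a DEF-domain docking mutant. In other words, the changes are intended to disrupt the surface of ERK2 that engages substrates and partners through DEF-type docking motifs. The associated study examined how spatially separate docking sites on ERK2 control distinct signalling events in vivo. The construct is therefore suited to transient or stable expression in mammalian cells to compare DEF-dependent interactions and downstream signalling with those of other ERK2 variants.
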