>Addgene plasmid #8978 | pcDNA3-HA-ERK2 L198A L232A | addgene partial sequence | sequence record 17512 | 8978 with CMV-F
TTAGCGACTCTCTGGCTACTGAGAACCCACTGCTTACTGGCTTATCGAAATTAATACGACTCACTATAGG
GAGACCCAAGCTTGGTACCACGCGTCATATGGCTTACCCATACGATGTTCCAGATTACGCTAGCATGGCG
GCGGCGGCGGCGGGCCCGGAGATGGTCCGCGGGCAGGTGTTCGACGTGGGGCCGCGCTACACTAATCTCT
CGTACATCGGAGAAGGCGCCTACGGCATGGTTTGTTCTGCTTATGATAATCTCAACAAAGTTCGAGTTGC
TATCAAGAAAATCAGTCCTTTTGAGCACCAGACCTACTGTCAGAGAACCCTGAGAGAGATAAAAATCCTA
CTGCGCTTCAGACATGAGAACATCATCGGCATCAATGACATCATCCGGGCACCAACCATTGAGCAGATGA
AAGATGTATATATAGTACAGGACCTCATGGAGACAGATCTTTACAAGCTCTTGAAGACACAGCACCTCAG
CAATGATCATATCTGCTATTTTCTTTATCAGATCCTGAGAGGATTAAAGTATATACATTCAGCTAATGTT
CTGCACCGTGACCTCAAGCCTTCCAACCTCCTGCTGAACACCACTTGTGATCTCAAGATCTGTGACTTTG
GCCTTGCCCGTGTTGCAGATCCAGACCATGATCATACAGGGTTCTTGACAGAGTATGTAGCCACGCGTTG
GTACAGAGCTCCAGAAATTATGGCGAATTCCAAGGGTTATACCAAGTCCATTGATATTTGGTCTGTGGGC
TGCATCCTGGCAGAGATGCTATCCAACAGGCCTATCTTCCCAGGAAAGCATTACGCTGACCAGCTGAATC
ACATCCTGGGTATTCTTGGATCTCCATCACAGGAAGATCTGAATTGTATAATAAATTTAAAGCTAGA
