>Addgene plasmid #8978 | pcDNA3-HA-ERK2 L198A L232A | addgene partial sequence | sequence record 17513 | 8978 with T7
ATGTTCAGATTACGCTAGCATGGCGGCGGCGGCGGCGGGCCCGGAGATGGTCCGCGGGCAGGTGTTCGAC
GTGGGGCCGCGCTACACTAATCTCTCGTACATCGGAGAAGGCGCCTACGGCATGGTTTGTTCTGCTTATG
ATAATCTCAACAAAGTTCGAGTTGCTATCAAGAAAATCANTCCTTTTGAGCACCAGACCTACTGTCAAAG
AACCCTGAGAGAGATAAAAATCCTACTGCGCTTCAAACATGAGAACATCATCGGCATCAATGAGATCATC
CGGGCACCAAACATTGAGAAGATGAAAGATGTATATATAGTACAGGACCTCATGTAGACAGATATT
